Addgene plasmid #178728: pAAV-VTKD5-GCaMP6f
Purpose: AAV vector for Cre- and Flp-dependent transgene expression (CRE-ON / FLP-OFF) of GCaMP6f in cortical interneurons under the control of the Dlx enhancer (Dimidschstein et al 2016)
Depositing lab: Jordane Dimidschstein. Depositing organization: Broad Institute. Publication: A versatile viral toolkit for functional discovery in the nervous system. Pouchelon G, Vergara J, McMahon J, Gorissen BL, Lin JD, Vormstein-Schneider D, Niehaus JL, Burbridge TJ, Wester JC, Sherer M, Fernandez-Otero M, Allaway KC, Pelkey K, Chittajallu R, McBain CJ, Fan M, Nasse JS, Wildenberg GA, Fishell G, Dimidschstein J. Cell Rep Methods. 2022 May 26;2(6):100225. doi: 10.1016/j.crmeth.2022.100225. eCollection 2022 Jun 20. PubMed 35784651.
Backbone
  Vector backbone: pAAV-VTKD5
  Vector type: AAV
Growth in bacteria
  Bacterial resistance: Ampicillin, 100 μg/mL
  Growth temperature: 37°C
  Growth strain: NEB Stable
  Copy number: High Copy
Gene/Insert
  Gene/Insert name: GCaMP6f
  Species: Synthetic
  Cloning method: Gibson Cloning
Terms and licenses: Academic/Nonprofit Terms; Industry Terms: Not Available to Industry
How to cite: pAAV-VTKD5-GCaMP6f was a gift from Jordane Dimidschstein (Addgene plasmid # 178728 ; http://n2t.net/addgene:178728 ; RRID:Addgene_178728)
