[The description below was written by a language model from this plasmid's Addgene catalogue record and pLannotate feature annotations shown in this document.]
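Description:
pAAV-VTKD5-GCaMP6f is a 6,380-nt AAV transfer plasmid built on the pAAV-VTKD5 backbone for intersectional, recombinase-gated expression of the synthetic calcium indicator GCaMP6f in cortical interneurons. In bacteria it is maintained as a high-copy plasmid through a ColE1/pUC-type origin and selected with ampicillin via the bla gene and its promoter. An f1 phage origin and small remnants of pBR322 bom and rop sequences are also annotated. The expression cassette lies between AAV2 inverted terminal repeats, which allow the intervening DNA to be packaged into recombinant AAV particles. The left ITR is detected only as short fragments in the annotation, whereas the right one is called in full.

According to the catalogue entry, expression is driven by the Dlx enhancer, which confers interneuron specificity. The feature table does not annotate this element or any minimal promoter, though an unannotated stretch lies between the left ITR and a chimeric β-globin/immunoglobulin intron. Downstream of the intron, the GCaMP6f coding sequence sits in the antisense orientation, flanked by oppositely oriented pairs of lox2272 and loxP sites in a DIO/FLEx arrangement. Cre therefore inverts the coding sequence into the sense orientation and locks it there, giving the CRE-ON behaviour. Two minimal FRT sites in the same orientation bracket the whole lox-flanked unit, so Flp excises the cassette and abolishes expression, giving the FLP-OFF behaviour. A WPRE and the bovine growth hormone polyadenylation signal follow, enhancing transcript stability and providing 3' end processing. The construct is intended for calcium imaging in interneurons that express Cre but not Flp.
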