Features (pLannotate 1.2.2; 24 found; start..end, strand, type, name):
     12..39      +  repeat_region  AAV2 ITR (fragment): inverted terminal repeat of adeno-associated virus serotype 2 inverted
     68..95      +  repeat_region  AAV2 ITR (fragment): inverted terminal repeat of adeno-associated virus serotype 2 inverted
    873..1005    +  intron         chimeric intron: chimera between introns from human β-globin and immunoglobulin heavy chain genes
   1048..1081    +  protein_bind   FRT (minimal): supports FLP-mediated excision but not integration (Turan and Bode, 2011) FLP recombinase from the Saccharomyces cerevisiae 2μ plasmid
   1088..1121    +  protein_bind   lox2272: Cre-mediated recombination occurs in the 8-bp core sequence (GGATACTT). lox2272 sites are compatible with each other, but incompatible with loxP or loxN sites (Lee and Saito, 1988). Cre recombinase
   1122..1171    -  intron         β-globin intron (fragment): internally truncated intron from human β-globin
   1172..1205    +  protein_bind   loxP: Cre-mediated recombination occurs in the 8-bp core sequence (GCATACAT). Cre recombinase
   1220..1258    +  misc_feature   MCS (fragment): pUC18/19 multiple cloning site
   1259..2611    -  CDS            GCaMP6f: improved fluorescent protein-based calcium sensor (Chen et al., 2013)
   2618..2641    +  misc_feature   MCS (fragment): pUC18/19 multiple cloning site
   2661..2694    -  protein_bind   lox2272: Cre-mediated recombination occurs in the 8-bp core sequence (GGATACTT). lox2272 sites are compatible with each other, but incompatible with loxP or loxN sites (Lee and Saito, 1988). Cre recombinase
   2695..2744    -  intron         β-globin intron (fragment): internally truncated intron from human β-globin
   2745..2778    -  protein_bind   loxP: Cre-mediated recombination occurs in the 8-bp core sequence (GCATACAT). Cre recombinase
   2779..2812    +  protein_bind   FRT (minimal): supports FLP-mediated excision but not integration (Turan and Bode, 2011) FLP recombinase from the Saccharomyces cerevisiae 2μ plasmid
   2821..3409    +  misc_feature   WPRE: woodchuck hepatitis virus posttranscriptional regulatory element
   3417..3641    +  polyA_signal   bGH poly(A) signal: bovine growth hormone polyadenylation signal
   3643..3783    +  repeat_region  AAV2 ITR: inverted terminal repeat of adeno-associated virus serotype 2 inverted
   3788..3839    -  misc_feature   bom (fragment): basis of mobility region from pBR322
   3858..4313    +  rep_origin     f1 ori (sequence partly withheld): f1 bacteriophage origin of replication; arrow indicates direction of (+) strand synthesis
   4314..4363    -  misc_feature   bom (fragment): basis of mobility region from pBR322
   4465..4500    -  CDS            rop (fragment): Rop protein, which maintains plasmids at low copy number; rop
   4595..4699    +  promoter       AmpR promoter: bla
   4700..5560    +  CDS            AmpR: β-lactamase; bla; confers resistance to ampicillin, carbenicillin, and related antibiotics
   5731..6319    +  rep_origin     ori: high-copy-number ColE1/pMB1/pBR322/pUC origin of replication
>Addgene plasmid #178728 | pAAV-VTKD5-GCaMP6f | addgene full sequence | sequence record 355032 | Addgene NGS Result
CCTGCAGGCAGCTGCGCGCTCGCTCGCTCACTGAGGCCGCCCGGGCGTCGGGCGACCTTTGGTCGCCCGG
CCTCAGTGAGCGAGCGAGCGCGCAGAGAGGGAGTGGCCAACTCCATCACTAGGGGTTCCTGCTAGACTGC
AGAGGGCCCGCGGCCGCACGCGTTTATTCAGAATGTTATGCACTCACAGTGGTTTGGCATGCATCTGGTG
AATTTTTTTTAACGAAAAATTAGTGTTGGTTTCGATGTATGGTAGCATTCTCCCTAACGTAATTTGAATA
ATTCAGCAAAGCCCCACTACCAGCTGTACTTCTGCAGCCTCTTCCATTCTTTTCAGCATTATAATTTTGG
TTAATTTTCAATTTTAGGTCCTACGTCTCTGCAATTTGTGTATGAATAACAGAATAATTTCCCTCTTTTG
TTTCGCCTTTCCTGTTCCTGAATCTAAATAAAGATGGCTTTTTAGTATTAAAAGTGGAAGAAAATTACAG
GTAATTATCTTTGACGGTAAAAACGCTGTAATCAGCGGGCTACATGAAAAATTACTCTAATTATGGCTGC
ATTTAAGAGAATGGAAAAAAACCTTCTTGTGGATAAAAACCTTAAATTGTCCCCAATGTCTGCTTCAAAT
TGGATGGCACTGCAGCTGGAGGCTTTGTTCAGAATTGATCCTGGGGAGCTACGAACCCAAAGTTTCACAG
TAGGAAGCTAGATATCGTTTAAACTTCCTGCAGCCCGGGCTGGGCATAAAAGTCAGGGCAGAGCCATCTA
TTGCTTACATTTGCTTCTAGCCTGCAAGTCGAGGAGCGCAGCCTTCCAGAAGCAGAGCGCGGCGCCTTAA
GCTGCAGAAGTTGGTCGTGAGGCACTGGGCACGTAAGTATCAAGGTTACAAGACAGGTTTAAGGAGACCA
ATAGAAACTGGGCTTGTCGAGACAGAGAAGACTCTTGCGTTTCTGATAGGCACCTATTGGTCTTACTGAC
ATCCACTTTGCCTTTCTCTCCACAGGTGTCCACTCCCAGTTCAATTACAGCTCTTAAGAAAGCTAGCGAA
GTTCCTATTCTCTAGAAAGTATAGGAACTTCTCCGGAATAACTTCGTATAGGATACTTTATACGAAGTTA
TGCAGAATGGTAGCTGGATTGTAGCTGCTATTAGCAATATGAAACCTCTTAATAACTTCGTATAGCATAC
ATTATACGAAGTTATAACGCGCCACTAGTGAATTCGAGCTCGGTACCCGGGGATCCTCTAGAGTCGACTC
ACTTCGCTGTCATCATTTGTACAAACTCTTCGTAGTTTACCTGACCATCCCCATCGATGTCTGCTTCCCT
GATCATTTCATCAACCTCTTCATCTGTTAACTTCTCTCCAAGGTTTGTCATCACGTGGCGAAGCTCTGCT
GCACTGATGTAGCCATTGCCATCCTTATCAAACACACCGAACGCTTCTCTAATTTCTTCTTCCGTGTCCC
TGTATTTCATTTTTCTTGCCATCATTGTCAGGAACTCAGGGAAGTCGATTGTGCCGTCACCGTCGGCATC
TACTTCATTGATCATGTCCTGCAGCTCTGCTTCTGTGGGGTTCTGCCCCAGAGACCGCATCACCGTCCCC
AGCTCCTTGGTTGTTATTGTCCCATCCCCGTCCTTGTCAAATAGGGAGAATTCCTCTTTAAATTCTGCGA
TCTGCTCTTCAGTCAGTTGGTCCGGCAGGTTGTACTCCAGCTTGTGCCCCAGGATGTTGCCGTCCTCCTT
GAAGTCGATGCCCTTCAGCTCGATGCGGTTCACCAGGGTGTCGCCCTCGAACTTCACCTCGGCGCGGGTC
TTGTAGTTGCCGTCGTCCTTGAAGAAGATGGTGCGCTCCTGGATGTAGCCTTCGGGCATGGCGGACTTGA
AGAAGTCGTGCTGCTTCATGTGGTCGGGGTAGCGGCTGAAGCACTGCACGCCGTAGGTCAGGGTGGTCAC
GAGGGTGGGCCAGGGCACGGGCAGCTTGCCGGTGGTGCAGATGAACTTCAGGGTCAGCTTGCCGTAGGTG
GCATCGCCCTCACCCTCGCCGGACACGCTGAACTTGTGGCCGTTTACGTCGCCGTCCAGCTCGACCAGGA
TGGGCACCACCCCGGTGAACAGCTCCTCGCCCTTGCTCACCATGCTCCCTCCGGTACCGCCCTTGTACAG
CTCGTCCATGCCGAGAGTGATCCCGGCGGCGGTCACGAACTCCAGCAGGACCATGTGATCGCGCTTCTCG
TTGGGGTCTTTCGAAAGTTTGGACTGCACGCTCAGGTAGTGGTTGTCGGGCAGCAGCACGGGGCCGTCGC
CGATGGGGGTGTTCTGCTGGTAGTGGTAGGCGAGCTGCACGCCGCCGTCCTCGATGTTGTGGCGGATCTT
GAAGTTCGCCTTGATGCCGTTCTTCTGCTTGTCGGCCTTGATATAGACGTTCTCGAGTGAGCTCAGCCGA
CCTATAGCTCTGACTGCGTGACCTGTCTTATTCCACTTACGACGTGATGAGTCGACCATGGTGGCGAGAT
CCTTATCGTCATCGTCGTACAGATCCCGACCCATTTGCTGTCCACCAGTCATGCTAGCCATACCATGATG
ATGATGATGATGAGAACCCATGGTGGCGTCGACCTGCAGGCATGCAAGCTTTACTAGTGGTGGCGCTAGC
ATAACTTCGTATAAAGTATCCTATACGAAGTTATTTGCCTTAACCCAGAAATTATCACTGTTATTCTTTA
GAATGGTGCAAAGAATAACTTCGTATAATGTATGCTATACGAAGTTATGAAGTTCCTATTCTCTAGAAAG
TATAGGAACTTCGGCGCGCCAATCAACCTCTGGATTACAAAATTTGTGAAAGATTGACTGGTATTCTTAA
CTATGTTGCTCCTTTTACGCTATGTGGATACGCTGCTTTAATGCCTTTGTATCATGCTATTGCTTCCCGT
ATGGCTTTCATTTTCTCCTCCTTGTATAAATCCTGGTTGCTGTCTCTTTATGAGGAGTTGTGGCCCGTTG
TCAGGCAACGTGGCGTGGTGTGCACTGTGTTTGCTGACGCAACCCCCACTGGTTGGGGCATTGCCACCAC
CTGTCAGCTCCTTTCCGGGACTTTCGCTTTCCCCCTCCCTATTGCCACGGCGGAACTCATCGCCGCCTGC
CTTGCCCGCTGCTGGACAGGGGCTCGGCTGTTGGGCACTGACAATTCCGTGGTGTTGTCGGGGAAGCTGA
CGTCCTTTCCATGGCTGCTCGCCTGTGTTGCCACCTGGATTCTGCGCGGGACGTCCTTCTGCTACGTCCC
TTCGGCCCTCAATCCAGCGGACCTTCCTTCCCGCGGCCTGCTGCCGGCTCTGCGGCCTCTTCCGCGTCTT
CGCCTTCGCCCTCAGACGAGTCGGATCTCCCTTTGGGCCGCCTCCCCGCCTGGATCCTGTGCCTTCTAGT
TGCCAGCCATCTGTTGTTTGCCCCTCCCCCGTGCCTTCCTTGACCCTGGAAGGTGCCACTCCCACTGTCC
TTTCCTAATAAAATGAGGAAATTGCATCGCATTGTCTGAGTAGGTGTCATTCTATTCTGGGGGGTGGGGT
GGGGCAGGACAGCAAGGGGGAGGATTGGGAAGACAATAGCAGGCATGCTGGGGATGCGGTGGGCTCTATG
GCAGGAACCCCTAGTGATGGAGTTGGCCACTCCCTCTCTGCGCGCTCGCTCGCTCACTGAGGCCGGGCGA
CCAAAGGTCGCCCGACGCCCGGGCTTTGCCCGGGCGGCCTCAGTGAGCGAGCGAGCGCGCAGCTGCCTGC
AGGGGCGCCTGATGCGGTATTTTCTCCTTACGCATCTGTGCGGTATTTCACACCGCATA
[95 nt withheld, positions 3840-3934]
T
[46 nt withheld, positions 3936-3981]
C
[141 nt withheld, positions 3983-4123]
CCTTTGACGTTGGAGTCCACGTTCTTT
[37 nt withheld, positions 4151-4187]
ACTCTATCTCGGGCTATTCTTTTGATTTATAAGGGATTTTGCCGATTTCGGTCTATTGGTTAAAAAATGA
GCTGATTTAACAAAAATTTAACGCGAATTTTAACAAAATATTAACGTTTACAATTTTATGGTGCACTCTC
AGTACAATCTGCTCTGATGCCGCATAGTTAAGCCAGCCCCGACACCCGCCAACACCCGCTGACGCGCCCT
GACGGGCTTGTCTGCTCCCGGCATCCGCTTACAGACAAGCTGTGACCGTCTCCGGGAGCTGCATGTGTCA
GAGGTTTTCACCGTCATCACCGAAACGCGCGAGACGAAAGGGCCTCGTGATACGCCTATTTTTATAGGTT
AATGTCATGATAATAATGGTTTCTTAGACGTCAGGTGGCACTTTTCGGGGAAATGTGCGCGGAACCCCTA
TTTGTTTATTTTTCTAAATACATTCAAATATGTATCCGCTCATGAGACAATAACCCTGATAAATGCTTCA
ATAATATTGAAAAAGGAAGAGTATGAGTATTCAACATTTCCGTGTCGCCCTTATTCCCTTTTTTGCGGCA
TTTTGCCTTCCTGTTTTTGCTCACCCAGAAACGCTGGTGAAAGTAAAAGATGCTGAAGATCAGTTGGGTG
CACGAGTGGGTTACATCGAACTGGATCTCAACAGCGGTAAGATCCTTGAGAGTTTTCGCCCCGAAGAACG
TTTTCCAATGATGAGCACTTTTAAAGTTCTGCTATGTGGCGCGGTATTATCCCGTATTGACGCCGGGCAA
GAGCAACTCGGTCGCCGCATACACTATTCTCAGAATGACTTGGTTGAGTACTCACCAGTCACAGAAAAGC
ATCTTACGGATGGCATGACAGTAAGAGAATTATGCAGTGCTGCCATAACCATGAGTGATAACACTGCGGC
CAACTTACTTCTGACAACGATCGGAGGACCGAAGGAGCTAACCGCTTTTTTGCACAACATGGGGGATCAT
GTAACTCGCCTTGATCGTTGGGAACCGGAGCTGAATGAAGCCATACCAAACGACGAGCGTGACACCACGA
TGCCTGTAGCAATGGCAACAACGTTGCGCAAACTATTAACTGGCGAACTACTTACTCTAGCTTCCCGGCA
ACAATTAATAGACTGGATGGAGGCGGATAAAGTTGCAGGACCACTTCTGCGCTCGGCCCTTCCGGCTGGC
TGGTTTATTGCTGATAAATCTGGAGCCGGTGAGCGTGGGTCTCGCGGTATCATTGCAGCACTGGGGCCAG
ATGGTAAGCCCTCCCGTATCGTAGTTATCTACACGACGGGGAGTCAGGCAACTATGGATGAACGAAATAG
ACAGATCGCTGAGATAGGTGCCTCACTGATTAAGCATTGGTAACTGTCAGACCAAGTTTACTCATATATA
CTTTAGATTGATTTAAAACTTCATTTTTAATTTAAAAGGATCTAGGTGAAGATCCTTTTTGATAATCTCA
TGACCAAAATCCCTTAACGTGAGTTTTCGTTCCACTGAGCGTCAGACCCCGTAGAAAAGATCAAAGGATC
TTCTTGAGATCCTTTTTTTCTGCGCGTAATCTGCTGCTTGCAAACAAAAAAACCACCGCTACCAGCGGTG
GTTTGTTTGCCGGATCAAGAGCTACCAACTCTTTTTCCGAAGGTAACTGGCTTCAGCAGAGCGCAGATAC
CAAATACTGTTCTTCTAGTGTAGCCGTAGTTAGGCCACCACTTCAAGAACTCTGTAGCACCGCCTACATA
CCTCGCTCTGCTAATCCTGTTACCAGTGGCTGCTGCCAGTGGCGATAAGTCGTGTCTTACCGGGTTGGAC
TCAAGACGATAGTTACCGGATAAGGCGCAGCGGTCGGGCTGAACGGGGGGTTCGTGCACACAGCCCAGCT
TGGAGCGAACGACCTACACCGAACTGAGATACCTACAGCGTGAGCTATGAGAAAGCGCCACGCTTCCCGA
AGGGAGAAAGGCGGACAGGTATCCGGTAAGCGGCAGGGTCGGAACAGGAGAGCGCACGAGGGAGCTTCCA
GGGGGAAACGCCTGGTATCTTTATAGTCCTGTCGGGTTTCGCCACCTCTGACTTGAGCGTCGATTTTTGT
GATGCTCGTCAGGGGGGCGGAGCCTATGGAAAAACGCCAGCAACGCGGCCTTTTTACGGTTCCTGGCCTT
TTGCTGGCCTTTTGCTCACATGT
